LOCUS       Exported 9326 bp ds-DNA circular SYN 13-MAY-2021
DEFINITION  CRISPR synthetic transcription factor repressor plasmid encoding
            dCas9, tracrRNA, and a single spacer CRISPR array encoding crRNA for
            orthogonal repression of T7-lac promoter variant 1B6..
ACCESSION   .
VERSION     .
KEYWORDS    pdCas9-M-1B6
SOURCE      synthetic DNA construct
  ORGANISM  synthetic DNA construct
REFERENCE   1 (bases 1 to 9326)
  AUTHORS   Cress BF, Jones JA, Kim DC, Leitz QD, Englaender JA, Collins SM,
            Linhardt RJ, Koffas MA
  TITLE     Rapid generation of CRISPR/dCas9-regulated, orthogonally repressible
            hybrid T7-lac promoters for modular, tuneable control of metabolic
            pathway fluxes in Escherichia coli.
  JOURNAL   Nucleic Acids Res. 2016 Apr 13. pii: gkw231.
  PUBMED    27079979
REFERENCE   2 (bases 1 to 9326)
  AUTHORS   .
  TITLE     Direct Submission
  JOURNAL   Exported May 13, 2021 from SnapGene Server 1.1.58
            http://www.snapgene.com
FEATURES             Location/Qualifiers
     source          1..9326
                     /organism="synthetic DNA construct"
                     /mol_type="other DNA"
     primer_bind     134..153
                     /label=CAT-R
                     /note="Chloramphenicol resistance gene, reverse primer"
     promoter        complement(220..322)
                     /label=cat promoter
                     /note="promoter of the E. coli cat gene encoding
                     chloramphenicol acetyltransferase"
     primer_bind     complement(714..731)
                     /label=L4440
                     /note="L4440 vector, forward primer"
     rep_origin      complement(848..1393)
                     /direction=LEFT
                     /label=p15A ori
                     /note="Plasmids containing the medium-copy-number p15A
                     origin of replication can be propagated in E. coli cells
                     that contain a second plasmid with the ColE1 origin. "
     primer_bind     complement(928..947)
                     /label=pBR322ori-F
                     /note="pBR322 origin, forward primer"
     promoter        1505..1533
                     /label=tet promoter
                     /note="E. coli promoter for tetracycline efflux protein
                     gene"
     misc_RNA        complement(1851..1929)
                     /label=tracrRNA
                     /note="trans-activating CRISPR RNA for the Streptococcus
                     pyogenes CRISPR/Cas9 system"
     CDS             2225..6331
                     /codon_start=1
                     /product="catalytically dead mutant of the Cas9
                     endonuclease from the Streptococcus pyogenes Type II
                     CRISPR/Cas system"
                     /label=dCas9
                     /note="RNA-guided DNA-binding protein that lacks
                     endonuclease activity due to the D10A mutation in the RuvC
                     catalytic domain and the H840A mutation in the HNH
                     catalytic domain"
                     /translation="MDKKYSIGLAIGTNSVGWAVITDEYKVPSKKFKVLGNTDRHSIKK
                     NLIGALLFDSGETAEATRLKRTARRRYTRRKNRICYLQEIFSNEMAKVDDSFFHRLEES
                     FLVEEDKKHERHPIFGNIVDEVAYHEKYPTIYHLRKKLVDSTDKADLRLIYLALAHMIK
                     FRGHFLIEGDLNPDNSDVDKLFIQLVQTYNQLFEENPINASGVDAKAILSARLSKSRRL
                     ENLIAQLPGEKKNGLFGNLIALSLGLTPNFKSNFDLAEDAKLQLSKDTYDDDLDNLLAQ
                     IGDQYADLFLAAKNLSDAILLSDILRVNTEITKAPLSASMIKRYDEHHQDLTLLKALVR
                     QQLPEKYKEIFFDQSKNGYAGYIDGGASQEEFYKFIKPILEKMDGTEELLVKLNREDLL
                     RKQRTFDNGSIPHQIHLGELHAILRRQEDFYPFLKDNREKIEKILTFRIPYYVGPLARG
                     NSRFAWMTRKSEETITPWNFEEVVDKGASAQSFIERMTNFDKNLPNEKVLPKHSLLYEY
                     FTVYNELTKVKYVTEGMRKPAFLSGEQKKAIVDLLFKTNRKVTVKQLKEDYFKKIECFD
                     SVEISGVEDRFNASLGTYHDLLKIIKDKDFLDNEENEDILEDIVLTLTLFEDREMIEER
                     LKTYAHLFDDKVMKQLKRRRYTGWGRLSRKLINGIRDKQSGKTILDFLKSDGFANRNFM
                     QLIHDDSLTFKEDIQKAQVSGQGDSLHEHIANLAGSPAIKKGILQTVKVVDELVKVMGR
                     HKPENIVIEMARENQTTQKGQKNSRERMKRIEEGIKELGSQILKEHPVENTQLQNEKLY
                     LYYLQNGRDMYVDQELDINRLSDYDVDAIVPQSFLKDDSIDNKVLTRSDKNRGKSDNVP
                     SEEVVKKMKNYWRQLLNAKLITQRKFDNLTKAERGGLSELDKAGFIKRQLVETRQITKH
                     VAQILDSRMNTKYDENDKLIREVKVITLKSKLVSDFRKDFQFYKVREINNYHHAHDAYL
                     NAVVGTALIKKYPKLESEFVYGDYKVYDVRKMIAKSEQEIGKATAKYFFYSNIMNFFKT
                     EITLANGEIRKRPLIETNGETGEIVWDKGRDFATVRKVLSMPQVNIVKKTEVQTGGFSK
                     ESILPKRNSDKLIARKKDWDPKKYGGFDSPTVAYSVLVVAKVEKGKSKKLKSVKELLGI
                     TIMERSSFEKNPIDFLEAKGYKEVKKDLIIKLPKYSLFELENGRKRMLASAGELQKGNE
                     LALPSKYVNFLYLASHYEKLKGSPEDNEQKQLFVEQHKHYLDEIIEQISEFSKRVILAD
                     ANLDKVLSAYNKHRDKPIREQAENIIHLFTLTNLGAPAAFKYFDTTIDRKRYTSTKEVL
                     DATLIHQSITGLYETRIDLSQLGGD"
     misc_feature    6352..6483
                     /label=crRNA leader
                     /note="crRNA leader sequence for the Streptococcus pyogenes
                     CRISPR/Cas system"
     repeat_region   6484..6519
                     /label=DR
                     /note="direct repeat for the Streptococcus pyogenes
                     CRISPR/Cas system"
     repeat_region   6550..6585
                     /label=DR
                     /note="direct repeat for the Streptococcus pyogenes
                     CRISPR/Cas system"
     primer_bind     complement(7014..7033)
                     /label=pBRrevBam
                     /note="pBR322 vectors, tet region, downstream of BamHI,
                     reverse primer"
     CDS             complement(8886..219)
                     /codon_start=1
                     /gene="cat"
                     /product="chloramphenicol acetyltransferase"
                     /label=CmR
                     /note="confers resistance to chloramphenicol"
                     /translation="MEKKITGYTTVDISQWHRKEHFEAFQSVAQCTYNQTVQLDITAFL
                     KTVKKNKHKFYPAFIHILARLMNAHPEFRMAMKDGELVIWDSVHPCYTVFHEQTETFSS
                     LWSEYHDDFRQFLHIYSQDVACYGENLAYFPKGFIENMFFVSANPWVSFTSFDLNVANM
                     DNFFAPVFTMGKYYTQGDKVLMPLAIQVHHAVCDGFHVGRMLNELQQYCDEWQGGA"
ORIGIN
        1 gaattccgga tgagcattca tcaggcgggc aagaatgtga ataaaggccg gataaaactt
       61 gtgcttattt ttctttacgg tctttaaaaa ggccgtaata tccagctgaa cggtctggtt
      121 ataggtacat tgagcaactg actgaaatgc ctcaaaatgt tctttacgat gccattggga
      181 tatatcaacg gtggtatatc cagtgatttt tttctccatt ttagcttcct tagctcctga
      241 aaatctcgat aactcaaaaa atacgcccgg tagtgatctt atttcattat ggtgaaagtt
      301 ggaacctctt acgtgccgat caacgtctca ttttcgccaa aagttggccc agggcttccc
      361 ggtatcaaca gggacaccag gatttattta ttctgcgaag tgatcttccg tcacaggtat
      421 ttattcggcg caaagtgcgt cgggtgatgc tgccaactta ctgatttagt gtatgatggt
      481 gtttttgagg tgctccagtg gcttctgttt ctatcagctg tccctcctgt tcagctactg
      541 acggggtggt gcgtaacggc aaaagcaccg ccggacatca gcgctagcgg agtgtatact
      601 ggcttactat gttggcactg atgagggtgt cagtgaagtg cttcatgtgg caggagaaaa
      661 aaggctgcac cggtgcgtca gcagaatatg tgatacagga tatattccgc ttcctcgctc
      721 actgactcgc tacgctcggt cgttcgactg cggcgagcgg aaatggctta cgaacggggc
      781 ggagatttcc tggaagatgc caggaagata cttaacaggg aagtgagagg gccgcggcaa
      841 agccgttttt ccataggctc cgcccccctg acaagcatca cgaaatctga cgctcaaatc
      901 agtggtggcg aaacccgaca ggactataaa gataccaggc gtttccccct ggcggctccc
      961 tcgtgcgctc tcctgttcct gcctttcggt ttaccggtgt cattccgctg ttatggccgc
     1021 gtttgtctca ttccacgcct gacactcagt tccgggtagg cagttcgctc caagctggac
     1081 tgtatgcacg aaccccccgt tcagtccgac cgctgcgcct tatccggtaa ctatcgtctt
     1141 gagtccaacc cggaaagaca tgcaaaagca ccactggcag cagccactgg taattgattt
     1201 agaggagtta gtcttgaagt catgcgccgg ttaaggctaa actgaaagga caagttttgg
     1261 tgactgcgct cctccaagcc agttacctcg gttcaaagag ttggtagctc agagaacctt
     1321 cgaaaaaccg ccctgcaagg cggttttttc gttttcagag caagagatta cgcgcagacc
     1381 aaaacgatct caagaagatc atcttattaa tcagataaaa tatttctaga tttcagtgca
     1441 atttatctct tcaaatgtag cacctgaagt cagccccata cgatataagt tgtaattctc
     1501 atgtttgaca gcttatcatc gataagcttt aatgcggtag tttatcacag ttaaattgct
     1561 aacgcagtca ggcaccgtgt atgaaatcta acaatgcgct catcgtcatc ctcggcaccg
     1621 tcaccctgga tgctgtaggc ataggcttgg ttatgccggt actgccgggc ctcttgcggg
     1681 attacgaaat catcctgtgg agcttagtag gtttagcaag atggcagcgc ctaaatgtag
     1741 aatgataaaa ggattaagag attaatttcc ctaaaaatga taaaacaagc gttttgaaag
     1801 cgcttgtttt tttggtttgc agtcagagta gaatagaagt atcaaaaaaa gcaccgactc
     1861 ggtgccactt tttcaagttg ataacggact agccttattt taacttgcta tgctgttttg
     1921 aatggttcca acaagattat tttataactt ttataacaaa taatcaagga gaaattcaaa
     1981 gaaatttatc agccataaaa caatacttaa tactatagaa tgataacaaa ataaactact
     2041 ttttaaaaga attttgtgtt ataatctatt tattattaag tattgggtaa tattttttga
     2101 agagatattt tgaaaaagaa aaattaaagc atattaaact aatttcggag gtcattaaaa
     2161 ctattattga aatcatcaaa ctcattatgg atttaattta aactttttat tttaggaggc
     2221 aaaaatggat aagaaatact caataggctt agctatcggc acaaatagcg tcggatgggc
     2281 ggtgatcact gatgaatata aggttccgtc taaaaagttc aaggttctgg gaaatacaga
     2341 ccgccacagt atcaaaaaaa atcttatagg ggctctttta tttgacagtg gagagacagc
     2401 ggaagcgact cgtctcaaac ggacagctcg tagaaggtat acacgtcgga agaatcgtat
     2461 ttgttatcta caggagattt tttcaaatga gatggcgaaa gtagatgata gtttctttca
     2521 tcgacttgaa gagtcttttt tggtggaaga agacaagaag catgaacgtc atcctatttt
     2581 tggaaatata gtagatgaag ttgcttatca tgagaaatat ccaactatct atcatctgcg
     2641 aaaaaaattg gtagattcta ctgataaagc ggatttgcgc ttaatctatt tggccttagc
     2701 gcatatgatt aagtttcgtg gtcatttttt gattgaggga gatttaaatc ctgataatag
     2761 tgatgtggac aaactattta tccagttggt acaaacctac aatcaattat ttgaagaaaa
     2821 ccctattaac gcaagtggag tagatgctaa agcgattctt tctgcacgat tgagtaaatc
     2881 aagacgatta gaaaatctca ttgctcagct ccccggtgag aagaaaaatg gcttatttgg
     2941 gaatctcatt gctttgtcat tgggtttgac ccctaatttt aaatcaaatt ttgatttggc
     3001 agaagatgct aaattacagc tttcaaaaga tacttacgat gatgatttag ataatttatt
     3061 ggcgcaaatt ggagatcaat atgctgattt gtttttggca gctaagaatt tatcagatgc
     3121 tattttactt tcagatatcc taagagtaaa tactgaaata actaaggctc ccctatcagc
     3181 ttcaatgatt aaacgctacg atgaacatca tcaagacttg actcttttaa aagctttagt
     3241 tcgacaacaa cttccagaaa agtataaaga aatctttttt gatcaatcaa aaaacggata
     3301 tgcaggttat attgatgggg gagctagcca agaagaattt tataaattta tcaaaccaat
     3361 tttagaaaaa atggatggta ctgaggaatt attggtgaaa ctaaatcgtg aagatttgct
     3421 gcgcaagcaa cggacctttg acaacggctc tattccccat caaattcact tgggtgagct
     3481 gcatgctatt ttgagaagac aagaagactt ttatccattt ttaaaagaca atcgtgagaa
     3541 gattgaaaaa atcttgactt ttcgaattcc ttattatgtt ggtccattgg cgcgtggcaa
     3601 tagtcgtttt gcatggatga ctcggaagtc tgaagaaaca attaccccat ggaattttga
     3661 agaagttgtc gataaaggtg cttcagctca atcatttatt gaacgcatga caaactttga
     3721 taaaaatctt ccaaatgaaa aagtactacc aaaacatagt ttgctttatg agtattttac
     3781 ggtttataac gaattgacaa aggtcaaata tgttactgaa ggaatgcgaa aaccagcatt
     3841 tctttcaggt gaacagaaga aagccattgt tgatttactc ttcaaaacaa atcgaaaagt
     3901 aaccgttaag caattaaaag aagattattt caaaaaaata gaatgttttg atagtgttga
     3961 aatttcagga gttgaagata gatttaatgc ttcattaggt acctaccatg atttgctaaa
     4021 aattattaaa gataaagatt ttttggataa tgaagaaaat gaagatatct tagaggatat
     4081 tgttttaaca ttgaccttat ttgaagatag ggagatgatt gaggaaagac ttaaaacata
     4141 tgctcacctc tttgatgata aggtgatgaa acagcttaaa cgtcgccgtt atactggttg
     4201 gggacgtttg tctcgaaaat tgattaatgg tattagggat aagcaatctg gcaaaacaat
     4261 attagatttt ttgaaatcag atggttttgc caatcgcaat tttatgcagc tgatccatga
     4321 tgatagtttg acatttaaag aagacattca aaaagcacaa gtgtctggac aaggcgatag
     4381 tttacatgaa catattgcaa atttagctgg tagccctgct attaaaaaag gtattttaca
     4441 gactgtaaaa gttgttgatg aattggtcaa agtaatgggg cggcataagc cagaaaatat
     4501 cgttattgaa atggcacgtg aaaatcagac aactcaaaag ggccagaaaa attcgcgaga
     4561 gcgtatgaaa cgaatcgaag aaggtatcaa agaattagga agtcagattc ttaaagagca
     4621 tcctgttgaa aatactcaat tgcaaaatga aaagctctat ctctattatc tccaaaatgg
     4681 aagagacatg tatgtggacc aagaattaga tattaatcgt ttaagtgatt atgatgtcga
     4741 tgccattgtt ccacaaagtt tccttaaaga cgattcaata gacaataagg tcttaacgcg
     4801 ttctgataaa aatcgtggta aatcggataa cgttccaagt gaagaagtag tcaaaaagat
     4861 gaaaaactat tggagacaac ttctaaacgc caagttaatc actcaacgta agtttgataa
     4921 tttaacgaaa gctgaacgtg gaggtttgag tgaacttgat aaagctggtt ttatcaaacg
     4981 ccaattggtt gaaactcgcc aaatcactaa gcatgtggca caaattttgg atagtcgcat
     5041 gaatactaaa tacgatgaaa atgataaact tattcgagag gttaaagtga ttaccttaaa
     5101 atctaaatta gtttctgact tccgaaaaga tttccaattc tataaagtac gtgagattaa
     5161 caattaccat catgcccatg atgcgtatct aaatgccgtc gttggaactg ctttgattaa
     5221 gaaatatcca aaacttgaat cggagtttgt ctatggtgat tataaagttt atgatgttcg
     5281 taaaatgatt gctaagtctg agcaagaaat aggcaaagca accgcaaaat atttctttta
     5341 ctctaatatc atgaacttct tcaaaacaga aattacactt gcaaatggag agattcgcaa
     5401 acgccctcta atcgaaacta atggggaaac tggagaaatt gtctgggata aagggcgaga
     5461 ttttgccaca gtgcgcaaag tattgtccat gccccaagtc aatattgtca agaaaacaga
     5521 agtacagaca ggcggattct ccaaggagtc aattttacca aaaagaaatt cggacaagct
     5581 tattgctcgt aaaaaagact gggatccaaa aaaatatggt ggttttgata gtccaacggt
     5641 agcttattca gtcctagtgg ttgctaaggt ggaaaaaggg aaatcgaaga agttaaaatc
     5701 cgttaaagag ttactaggga tcacaattat ggaaagaagt tcctttgaaa aaaatccgat
     5761 tgacttttta gaagctaaag gatataagga agttaaaaaa gacttaatca ttaaactacc
     5821 taaatatagt ctttttgagt tagaaaacgg tcgtaaacgg atgctggcta gtgccggaga
     5881 attacaaaaa ggaaatgagc tggctctgcc aagcaaatat gtgaattttt tatatttagc
     5941 tagtcattat gaaaagttga agggtagtcc agaagataac gaacaaaaac aattgtttgt
     6001 ggagcagcat aagcattatt tagatgagat tattgagcaa atcagtgaat tttctaagcg
     6061 tgttatttta gcagatgcca atttagataa agttcttagt gcatataaca aacatagaga
     6121 caaaccaata cgtgaacaag cagaaaatat tattcattta tttacgttga cgaatcttgg
     6181 agctcccgct gcttttaaat attttgatac aacaattgat cgtaaacgat atacgtctac
     6241 aaaagaagtt ttagatgcca ctcttatcca tcaatccatc actggtcttt atgaaacacg
     6301 cattgatttg agtcagctag gaggtgactg aagtatattt tagatgaaga ttatttctta
     6361 ataactaaaa atatggtata atactcttaa taaatgcagt aatacagggg cttttcaaga
     6421 ctgaagtcta gctgagacaa atagtgcgat tacgaaattt tttagacaaa aatagtctac
     6481 gaggttttag agctatgctg ttttgaatgg tcccaaaaca tcccgcgaaa ttaatacgac
     6541 tcactaaatg ttttagagct atgctgtttt gaatggtccc aaaacttcag cacactgaga
     6601 cttgttgagt tccatgtttt agagctatgc tgttttgaat ggactccatt caacattgcc
     6661 gatgataact tgagaaagag ggttaatacc agcagtcgga taccttccta ttctttctgt
     6721 taaagcgttt tcatgttata ataggcaaaa gaagagtagt gtgatcgtcc attccgacag
     6781 catcgccagt cactatggcg tgctgctagc gctatatgcg ttgatgcaat ttctatgcgc
     6841 acccgttctc ggagcactgt ccgaccgctt tggccgccgc ccagtcctgc tcgcttcgct
     6901 acttggagcc actatcgact acgcgatcat ggcgaccaca cccgtcctgt ggatcctcta
     6961 cgccggacgc atcgtggccg gcatcaccgg cgccacaggt gcggttgctg gcgcctatat
     7021 cgccgacatc accgatgggg aagatcgggc tcgccacttc gggctcatga gcgcttgttt
     7081 cggcgtgggt atggtggcag gccccgtggc cgggggactg ttgggcgcca tctccttgca
     7141 tgcaccattc cttgcggcgg cggtgctcaa cggcctcaac ctactactgg gctgcttcct
     7201 aatgcaggag tcgcataagg gagagcgtcg accgatgccc ttgagagcct tcaacccagt
     7261 cagctccttc cggtgggcgc ggggcatgac tatcgtcgcc gcacttatga ctgtcttctt
     7321 tatcatgcaa ctcgtaggac aggtgccggc agcgctctgg gtcattttcg gcgaggaccg
     7381 ctttcgctgg agcgcgacga tgatcggcct gtcgcttgcg gtattcggaa tcttgcacgc
     7441 cctcgctcaa gccttcgtca ctggtcccgc caccaaacgt ttcggcgaga agcaggccat
     7501 tatcgccggc atggcggccg acgcgctggg ctacgtcttg ctggcgttcg cgacgcgagg
     7561 ctggatggcc ttccccatta tgattcttct cgcttccggc ggcatcggga tgcccgcgtt
     7621 gcaggccatg ctgtccaggc aggtagatga cgaccatcag ggacagcttc aaggatcgct
     7681 cgcggctctt accagcctaa cttcgatcat tggaccgctg atcgtcacgg cgatttatgc
     7741 cgcctcggcg agcacatgga acgggttggc atggattgta ggcgccgccc tataccttgt
     7801 ctgcctcccc gcgttgcgtc gcggtgcatg gagccgggcc acctcgacct gaatggaagc
     7861 cggcggcacc tcgctaacgg attcaccact ccaagaattg gagccaatca attcttgcgg
     7921 agaactgtga atgcgcaaac caacccttgg cagaacatat ccatcgcgtc cgccatctcc
     7981 agcagccgca cgcggcgcat ctcgggcagc gttgggtcct ggccacgggt gcgcatgatc
     8041 gtgctcctgt cgttgaggac ccggctaggc tggcggggtt gccttactgg ttagcagaat
     8101 gaatcaccga tacgcgagcg aacgtgaagc gactgctgct gcaaaacgtc tgcgacctga
     8161 gcaacaacat gaatggtctt cggtttccgt gtttcgtaaa gtctggaaac gcggaagtcc
     8221 cctacgtgct gctgaagttg cccgcaacag agagtggaac caaccggtga taccacgata
     8281 ctatgactga gagtcaacgc catgagcggc ctcatttctt attctgagtt acaacagtcc
     8341 gcaccgctgt ccggtagctc cttccggtgg gcgcggggca tgactatcgt cgccgcactt
     8401 atgactgtct tctttatcat gcaactcgta ggacaggtgc cggcagcgcc caacagtccc
     8461 ccggccacgg ggcctgccac catacccacg ccgaaacaag cgccctgcac cattatgttc
     8521 cggatctgca tcgcaggatg ctgctggcta ccctgtggaa cacctacatc tgtattaacg
     8581 aagcgctaac cgtttttatc aggctctggg aggcagaata aatgatcata tcgtcaatta
     8641 ttacctccac ggggagagcc tgagcaaact ggcctcaggc atttgagaag cacacggtca
     8701 cactgcttcc ggtagtcaat aaaccggtaa accagcaata gacataagcg gctatttaac
     8761 gaccctgccc tgaaccgacg accgggtcga atttgctttc gaatttctgc cattcatccg
     8821 cttattatca cttattcagg cgtagcacca ggcgtttaag ggcaccaata actgccttaa
     8881 aaaaattacg ccccgccctg ccactcatcg cagtactgtt gtaattcatt aagcattctg
     8941 ccgacatgga agccatcaca gacggcatga tgaacctgaa tcgccagcgg catcagcacc
     9001 ttgtcgcctt gcgtataata tttgcccatg gtgaaaacgg gggcgaagaa gttgtccata
     9061 ttggccacgt ttaaatcaaa actggtgaaa ctcacccagg gattggctga gacgaaaaac
     9121 atattctcaa taaacccttt agggaaatag gccaggtttt caccgtaaca cgccacatct
     9181 tgcgaatata tgtgtagaaa ctgccggaaa tcgtcgtggt attcactcca gagcgatgaa
     9241 aacgtttcag tttgctcatg gaaaacggtg taacaagggt gaacactatc ccatatcacc
     9301 agctcaccgt ctttcattgc catacg
//
