[The description below was written by a language model from this plasmid's Addgene catalogue record and the feature table of its GenBank file.]
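Description:
pdCas9-M-1B6 is a bacterial CRISPR interference plasmid built on the pdCas9 backbone for use in Escherichia coli. The full annotated record is a 9.3 kb circular molecule that replicates from a p15A origin, listed in the catalogue as low copy and compatible with ColE1-type plasmids in the same cell. It is selected with chloramphenicol through a cat gene driven by its own promoter. A remnant tet promoter from the parental vector is also annotated.

The plasmid carries all three components of the Streptococcus pyogenes Type II system needed for programmable repression. The first is dCas9, the catalytically dead Cas9 with the D10A and H840A substitutions, which binds DNA under RNA guidance without cutting it. The second is the tracrRNA, encoded on the opposite strand upstream of dCas9. The third is a minimal CRISPR array placed just downstream of dCas9, consisting of the native crRNA leader followed by two 36 bp direct repeats flanking a single 30 bp spacer slot. The spacer was inserted via BsaI sites, which the record describes as retained, and expression is attributed to the constitutive wild-type S. pyogenes promoter. After processing with tracrRNA, the resulting crRNA directs dCas9 to the 1B6 variant of a hybrid T7-lac promoter, blocking transcription from that promoter specifically and leaving sibling variants unaffected.

The plasmid therefore acts as a synthetic, orthogonal transcriptional repressor. It belongs to a set designed for modular, tuneable control of metabolic pathway gene expression in E. coli. A second, 771 bp partial record covers only the leader-repeat-spacer-repeat region, in the opposite orientation, and is consistent with the full map.
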