Addgene plasmid #73430: pdCas9-M-1B6
Purpose: CRISPR synthetic transcription factor repressor plasmid encoding dCas9, tracrRNA, and a single spacer CRISPR array encoding crRNA for orthogonal repression of T7-lac promoter variant 1B6.
Depositing lab: Mattheos Koffas. Depositing organization: Rensselaer Polytechnic Institute. Publication: Rapid generation of CRISPR/dCas9-regulated, orthogonally repressible hybrid T7-lac promoters for modular, tuneable control of metabolic pathway fluxes in Escherichia coli. Cress BF, Jones JA, Kim DC, Leitz QD, Englaender JA, Collins SM, Linhardt RJ, Koffas MA. Nucleic Acids Res. 2016 Apr 13. pii: gkw231. 10.1093/nar/gkw231 PubMed 27079979.
Backbone
  Vector backbone: pdCas9
  Backbone manufacturer: Luciano Marraffini (Addgene plasmid # 46569)
  Backbone size w/o insert (bp): 9296
  Vector type: Bacterial Expression, CRISPR, Synthetic Biology
Growth in bacteria
  Bacterial resistance: Chloramphenicol, 25 μg/mL
  Growth temperature: 37°C
  Growth strain: DH5alpha
  Copy number: Low Copy
Gene/Insert
  Gene/Insert name: Repressor 1B6 (orthogonal T7-lac repressor)
  gRNA/shRNA sequence: ATTAATACGACTCACTAAAT
  Species: Synthetic
  Promoter: Constitutive wild-type S. pyogenes promoter
  Cloning method: Restriction Enzyme; 5′ cloning site BsaI (not destroyed); 3′ cloning site BsaI (not destroyed)
  Sequencing primers: 5′ dCas9-F3 (CACGCATTGATTTGAGTCAGC)
Terms and licenses: Academic/Nonprofit Terms; Industry Terms: Not Available to Industry
Depositor comments: Also encodes dCas9 and tracrRNA.
How to cite: pdCas9-M-1B6 was a gift from Mattheos Koffas (Addgene plasmid # 73430 ; http://n2t.net/addgene:73430 ; RRID:Addgene_73430)
