LOCUS       Exported 771 bp ds-DNA linear SYN 03-JUL-2021
DEFINITION  CRISPR synthetic transcription factor repressor plasmid encoding
            dCas9, tracrRNA, and a single spacer CRISPR array encoding crRNA for
            orthogonal repression of T7-lac promoter variant 1B6..
ACCESSION   .
VERSION     .
KEYWORDS    pdCas9-M-1B6
SOURCE      synthetic DNA construct
  ORGANISM  synthetic DNA construct
REFERENCE   1 (bases 1 to 771)
  AUTHORS   Cress BF, Jones JA, Kim DC, Leitz QD, Englaender JA, Collins SM,
            Linhardt RJ, Koffas MA
  TITLE     Rapid generation of CRISPR/dCas9-regulated, orthogonally repressible
            hybrid T7-lac promoters for modular, tuneable control of metabolic
            pathway fluxes in Escherichia coli.
  JOURNAL   Nucleic Acids Res. 2016 Apr 13. pii: gkw231.
  PUBMED    27079979
REFERENCE   2 (bases 1 to 771)
  AUTHORS   .
  TITLE     Direct Submission
  JOURNAL   Exported Jul 3, 2021 from SnapGene Server 1.1.58
            http://www.snapgene.com
FEATURES             Location/Qualifiers
     source          1..771
                     /organism="synthetic DNA construct"
                     /mol_type="other DNA"
     repeat_region   390..425
                     /label=DR
                     /note="direct repeat for the Streptococcus pyogenes
                     CRISPR/Cas system"
     repeat_region   456..491
                     /label=DR
                     /note="direct repeat for the Streptococcus pyogenes
                     CRISPR/Cas system"
     misc_feature    complement(492..623)
                     /label=crRNA leader
                     /note="crRNA leader sequence for the Streptococcus pyogenes
                     CRISPR/Cas system"
ORIGIN
        1 cgatgcgtcc ggcgtagagg atccacagga cgggtgtggt cgccatgatc gcgtagtcga
       61 tagtggctcc aagtagcgaa gcgagcagga ctgggcggcg gccaaagcgg tcggacagtg
      121 ctccgagaac gggtgcgcat agaaattgca tcaacgcata tagcgctagc agcacgccat
      181 agtgactggc gatgctgtcg gaatggacga tcacactact cttcttttgc ctattataac
      241 atgaaaacgc tttaacagaa agaataggaa ggtatccgac tgctggtatt aaccctcttt
      301 ctcaagttat catcggcaat gttgaatgga gtccattcaa aacagcatag ctctaaaaca
      361 tggaactcaa caagtctcag tgtgctgaag ttttgggacc attcaaaaca gcatagctct
      421 aaaacattta gtgagtcgta ttaatttcgc gggatgtttt gggaccattc aaaacagcat
      481 agctctaaaa cctcgtagac tatttttgtc taaaaaattt cgtaatcgca ctatttgtct
      541 cagctagact tcagtcttga aaagcccctg tattactgca tttattaaga gtattatacc
      601 atatttttag ttattaagaa ataatcttca tctaaaatat acttcagtca cctcctagct
      661 gactcaaatc aatgcgtgtt tcataaagac cagtgatgga ttgatggata agagtggcat
      721 ctaaaacttc ttttgtagac gtatatcgtt tacgatcaat tgttgtatca a
//
