>Addgene plasmid #73430 | pdCas9-M-1B6 | addgene partial sequence | sequence record 141307 | StrepPyoCas9-5UTR-F 5'-CGGTGCCACTTTTTCAAGTTG-3'
ACAAGATTATTTTATAACTTTTATAACAAATAATCAAGGAGAAATTCAAAGAAATTTATCAGCCATAAAA
CAATACTTAATACTATAGAATGATAACAAAATAAACTACTTTTTAAAAGAATTTTGTGTTATAATCTATT
TATTATTAAGTATTGGGTAATATTTTTTGAAGAGATATTTTGAAAAAGAAAAATTAAAGCATATTAAACT
AATTTCGGAGGTCATTAAAACTATTATTGAAATCATCAAACTCATTATGGATTTAATTTAAACTTTTTAT
TTTAGGAGGCAAAAATGGATAAGAAATACTCAATAGGCTTAGCTATCGGCACAAATAGCGTCGGATGGGC
GGTGATCACTGATGAATATAAGGTTCCGTCTAAAAAGTTCAAGGTTCTGGGAAATACAGACCGCCACAGT
ATCAAAAAAAATCTTATAGGGGCTCTTTTATTTGACAGTGGAGAGACAGCGGAAGCGACTCGTCTCAAAC
GGACAGCTCGTAGAAGGTATACACGTCGGAAGAATCGTATTTGTTATCTACAGGAGATTTTTTCAAATGA
GATGGCGAAAGTAGATGATAGTTTCTTTCATCGACTTGAAGAGTCTTTTT
